Addgene plasmid #66026: C0012m (lacI)_CD
Purpose: MoClo Basic Part: CDS - Controller protein, lacI repressor (in concert with CAP, represses pLacI, R0010). Modified to fix illegal site. [C:C0012m:D]
Depositing lab: Douglas Densmore. Depositing organization: Boston University Main Campus. Publication: CIDAR MoClo: Improved MoClo Assembly Standard and New E. coli Part Library Enable Rapid Combinatorial Design for Synthetic and Traditional Biology. Iverson SV, Haddock TL, Beal J, Densmore DM. ACS Synth Biol. 2016 Jan 15;5(1):99-103. doi: 10.1021/acssynbio.5b00124. Epub 2015 Nov 4. PubMed 26479688.
Backbone
  Vector backbone: DVA
  Vector type: Synthetic Biology
Growth in bacteria
  Bacterial resistance: Ampicillin, 100 μg/mL
  Growth temperature: 37°C
  Growth strain: DH5alpha
  Copy number: Unknown
Gene/Insert
  Gene/Insert name: Transcription factor (alt name: Basic Part - CDS)
  Species: Synthetic
  Cloning method: Unknown
Terms and licenses: Academic/Nonprofit Terms; Industry Terms: Not Available to Industry
How to cite: C0012m (lacI)_CD was a gift from Douglas Densmore (Addgene plasmid # 66026 ; http://n2t.net/addgene:66026 ; RRID:Addgene_66026)
