[The description below was written by a language model from this plasmid's Addgene catalogue record and pLannotate feature annotations shown in this document.]
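Description:
C0012m (lacI)_CD is a 3,236 bp basic (level 0) part plasmid from the CIDAR MoClo library for E. coli synthetic biology, built in the ampicillin-resistant destination vector DVA. It is propagated in E. coli through a high-copy ColE1/pUC-type origin and selected with the β-lactamase gene (AmpR) under its native bla promoter. The catalogue lists the copy number as unknown, although the annotated origin is of the high-copy class. The backbone also retains a BioBrick prefix and suffix flanking the part position, and a putative bacterial terminator lies next to the prefix.

The payload is a promoterless coding-sequence part that encodes the lac repressor LacI. According to the feature table, it is fused in frame at its C-terminus to an ssrA (LVA) degradation tag, which directs the protein to the ClpXP and ClpAP proteases and so shortens its half-life, a feature useful for responsive, dynamic gene circuits. The "m" in the name marks a modified version of the registry part C0012, in which an illegal internal restriction site was removed to make it compatible with assembly. The "CD" designation indicates that the part is flanked by the C and D MoClo fusion sites, the position assigned to coding sequences. These overhangs are not annotated in the feature table.

The plasmid has no promoter, ribosome binding site or terminator for lacI, so it is not an expression construct on its own. It serves as a source of the part, which is combined by Golden Gate–type MoClo assembly with promoter, RBS and terminator parts into transcription units. The resulting LacI controller represses the pLacI promoter (R0010), and this repression can be relieved with IPTG or lactose.
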