Features (pLannotate 1.2.2; 8 found; start..end, strand, type, name):
     14..1093    +  CDS            lacI: lac repressor; lacI; The lac repressor binds to the lac operator to inhibit transcription in E. coli. This inhibition can be relieved by adding lactose or isopropyl-β-D-thiogalactopyranoside (IPTG).
   1094..1126    +  CDS            ssrA tag (LVA): C-terminal peptide that mediates degradation in bacteria through the ClpXP and ClpAP proteases (McGinness et al., 2006) mutant LVA variant that confers accelerated degradation under some conditions (Andersen et al., 1998)
   1144..1164    +  misc_feature   BioBrick suffix: universal suffix for all parts
   1341..1929    -  rep_origin     ori: high-copy-number ColE1/pMB1/pBR322/pUC origin of replication
   2100..2960    -  CDS            AmpR: β-lactamase; bla; confers resistance to ampicillin, carbenicillin, and related antibiotics
   2961..3065    -  promoter       AmpR promoter: bla
   3155..3198    -  terminator     bacterial terminator: putative bacterial transcription terminator
   3201..3222    +  misc_feature   BioBrick prefix: BioBrick prefix for parts that do not start with "ATG"
>Addgene plasmid #66026 | C0012m (lacI)_CD | depositor full sequence | sequence record 120554 | C0012m (lacI)_CD sequence 3236 bps
AATGATGGTGAATGTGAAACCAGTAACGTTATACGATGTCGCAGAGTATGCCGGTGTCTCTTATCAGACC
GTTTCCCGCGTGGTGAACCAGGCCAGCCACGTTTCTGCGAAAACGCGGGAAAAAGTGGAAGCGGCGATGG
CGGAGCTGAATTACATTCCCAACCGCGTGGCACAACAACTGGCGGGCAAACAGTCGTTGCTGATTGGCGT
TGCCACCTCCAGTCTGGCCCTGCACGCGCCGTCGCAAATTGTCGCGGCGATTAAATCTCGCGCCGATCAA
CTGGGTGCCAGCGTGGTGGTGTCGATGGTAGAACGAAGCGGCGTCGAAGCCTGTAAAGCGGCGGTGCACA
ATCTTCTCGCGCAACGCGTCAGTGGGCTGATCATTAACTATCCGCTGGATGACCAGGATGCCATTGCTGT
GGAAGCTGCCTGCACTAATGTTCCGGCGTTATTTCTTGATGTCTCTGACCAGACACCCATCAACAGTATT
ATTTTCTCCCATGAGGACGGTACGCGACTGGGCGTGGAGCATCTGGTCGCATTGGGTCACCAGCAAATCG
CGCTGTTAGCGGGCCCATTAAGTTCTGTCTCGGCGCGTCTGCGTCTGGCTGGCTGGCATAAATATCTCAC
TCGCAATCAAATTCAGCCGATAGCGGAACGGGAAGGCGACTGGAGTGCCATGTCCGGTTTTCAACAAACC
ATGCAAATGCTGAATGAGGGCATCGTTCCCACTGCGATGCTGGTTGCCAACGATCAGATGGCGCTGGGCG
CAATGCGCGCCATTACCGAGTCCGGGCTGCGCGTTGGTGCGGATATCTCGGTAGTGGGATACGACGATAC
CGAAGATAGCTCATGTTATATCCCGCCGTTAACCACCATCAAACAGGATTTTCGCCTGCTGGGGCAAACC
AGCGTGGACCGCTTGCTGCAACTCTCTCAGGGCCAGGCGGTGAAGGGCAATCAGCTGTTGCCCGTCTCAC
TGGTGAAAAGAAAAACCACCCTGGCGCCCAATACGCAAACCGCCTCTCCCCGCGCGTTGGCCGATTCATT
AATGCAGCTGGCACGACAGGTTTCCCGACTGGAAAGCGGGCAGGCTGCAAACGACGAAAACTACGCTTTA
GTAGCTTAATAAAGGTAGAGACCTACTAGTAGCGGCCGCTGCAGGCTTCCTCGCTCACTGACTCGCTGCG
CTCGGTCGTTCGGCTGCGGCGAGCGGTATCAGCTCACTCAAAGGCGGTAATACGGTTATCCACAGAATCA
GGGGATAACGCAGGAAAGAACATGTGAGCAAAAGGCCAGCAAAAGGCCAGGAACCGTAAAAAGGCCGCGT
TGCTGGCGTTTTTCCACAGGCTCCGCCCCCCTGACGAGCATCACAAAAATCGACGCTCAAGTCAGAGGTG
GCGAAACCCGACAGGACTATAAAGATACCAGGCGTTTCCCCCTGGAAGCTCCCTCGTGCGCTCTCCTGTT
CCGACCCTGCCGCTTACCGGATACCTGTCCGCCTTTCTCCCTTCGGGAAGCGTGGCGCTTTCTCATAGCT
CACGCTGTAGGTATCTCAGTTCGGTGTAGGTCGTTCGCTCCAAGCTGGGCTGTGTGCACGAACCCCCCGT
TCAGCCCGACCGCTGCGCCTTATCCGGTAACTATCGTCTTGAGTCCAACCCGGTAAGACACGACTTATCG
CCACTGGCAGCAGCCACTGGTAACAGGATTAGCAGAGCGAGGTATGTAGGCGGTGCTACAGAGTTCTTGA
AGTGGTGGCCTAACTACGGCTACACTAGAAGAACAGTATTTGGTATCTGCGCTCTGCTGAAGCCAGTTAC
CTTCGGAAAAAGAGTTGGTAGCTCTTGATCCGGCAAACAAACCACCGCTGGTAGCGGTGGTTTTTTTGTT
TGCAAGCAGCAGATTACGCGCAGAAAAAAAGGATCTCAAGAAGATCCTTTGATCTTTTCTACGGGGTCTG
ACGCTCAGTGGAACGAAAACTCACGTTAAGGGATTTTGGTCATGAGATTATCAAAAAGGATCTTCACCTA
GATCCTTTTAAATTAAAAATGAAGTTTTAAATCAATCTAAAGTATATATGAGTAAACTTGGTCTGACAGT
TACCAATGCTTAATCAGTGAGGCACCTATCTCAGCGATCTGTCTATTTCGTTCATCCATAGTTGCCTGAC
TCCCCGTCGTGTAGATAACTACGATACGGGAGGGCTTACCATCTGGCCCCAGTGCTGCAATGATACCGCG
CGACCCACGCTCACCGGCTCCAGATTTATCAGCAATAAACCAGCCAGCCGGAAGGGCCGAGCGCAGAAGT
GGTCCTGCAACTTTATCCGCCTCCATCCAGTCTATTAATTGTTGCCGGGAAGCTAGAGTAAGTAGTTCGC
CAGTTAATAGTTTGCGCAACGTTGTTGCCATTGCTACAGGCATCGTGGTGTCACGCTCGTCGTTTGGTAT
GGCTTCATTCAGCTCCGGTTCCCAACGATCAAGGCGAGTTACATGATCCCCCATGTTGTGCAAAAAAGCG
GTTAGCTCCTTCGGTCCTCCGATCGTTGTCAGAAGTAAGTTGGCCGCAGTGTTATCACTCATGGTTATGG
CAGCACTGCATAATTCTCTTACTGTCATGCCATCCGTAAGATGCTTTTCTGTGACTGGTGAGTACTCAAC
CAAGTCATTCTGAGAATAGTGTATGCGGCGACCGAGTTGCTCTTGCCCGGCGTCAATACGGGATAATACC
GCGCCACATAGCAGAACTTTAAAAGTGCTCATCATTGGAAAACGTTCTTCGGGGCGAAAACTCTCAAGGA
TCTTACCGCTGTTGAGATCCAGTTCGATGTAACCCACTCGTGCACCCAACTGATCTTCAGCATCTTTTAC
TTTCACCAGCGTTTCTGGGTGAGCAAAAACAGGAAGGCAAAATGCCGCAAAAAAGGGAATAAGGGCGACA
CGGAAATGTTGAATACTCATACTCTTCCTTTTTCAATATTATTGAAGCATTTATCAGGGTTATTGTCTCA
TGAGCGGATACATATTTGAATGTATTTAGAAAAATAAACAAATAGGGGTTCCGCGCACATTTCCCCGAAA
AGTGCCACCTGACGTCTAAGAAACCATTATTATCATGACATTAACCTATAAAAATAGGCGTATCACGAGG
CAGAATTTCAGATAAAAAAAATCCTTAGCTTTCGCTAAGGATGATTTCTGGAATTCGCGGCCGCTTCTAG
AGACTAGTGGGTCTCA
