>Addgene plasmid #66026 | C0012m (lacI)_CD | addgene partial sequence | sequence record 114167 | MoCloR 5'-gccacctgacgtctaagaaacc-3'
ATAGGCGTATCACGAGGCAGAATTTCAGATAAAAAAAATCCTTAGCTTTCGCTAAGGATGATTTCTGGAA
TTCGCGGCCGCTTCTAGAGACTAGTGGGTCTCAAATGATGGTGAATGTGAAACCAGTAACGTTATACGAT
GTCGCAGAGTATGCCGGTGTCTCTTATCAGACCGTTTCCCGCGTGGTGAACCAGGCCAGCCACGTTTCTG
CGAAAACGCGGGAAAAAGTGGAAGCGGCGATGGCGGAGCTGAATTACATTCCCAACCGCGTGGCACAACA
ACTGGCGGGCAAACAGTCGTTGCTGATTGGCGTTGCCACCTCCAGTCTGGCCCTGCACGCGCCGTCGCAA
ATTGTCGCGGCGATTAAATCTCGCGCCGATCAACTGGGTGCCAGCGTGGTGGTGTCGATGGTAGAACGAA
GCGGCGTCGAAGCCTGTAAAGCGGCGGTGCACAATCTTCTCGCGCAACGCGTCAGTGGGCTGATCATTAA
CTATCCGCTGGATGACCAGGATGCCATTGCTGTGGAAGCTGCCTGCACTAATGTTCCGGCGTTATTTCTT
GATGTCTCTGACCAGACACCCATCAACAGTATTATTTTCTCCCATGAGGACGGTACGCGACTGGGCGTGG
AGCATCTGGTCGCATTGGGTCACCAGCAAATCGCGCTGTTAGCGGGCCCATTAAGTTCTGTCTCGGCGCG
TCTGCGTCTGGCTGGCTGGCATAAATATCTCACTCGCAATCAAATTCAGCCGATAGCGGAACGGGAAGGC
GACTGGAGTGCCATGTCCGGTTTTCAACAAACCATGCAAATGCTGAATGAGGGCATCGTTCCCACTGCGA
TGCTGGTTGCCAACGATCA
