>Addgene plasmid #66026 | C0012m (lacI)_CD | addgene partial sequence | sequence record 116498 | ASK-FN2 5'-CGGCCTTTTTACGGTTCCTG-3'
TGCGTTATCCCCTGATTCTGTGGATAACCGTATTACCGCCTTTGAGTGAGCTGATACCGCTCGCCGCAGC
CGAACGACCGAGCGCAGCGAGTCAGTGAGCGAGGAAGCCTGCAGCGGCCGCTACTAGTAGGTCTCTACCT
TTATTAAGCTACTAAAGCGTAGTTTTCGTCGTTTGCAGCCTGCCCGCTTTCCAGTCGGGAAACCTGTCGT
GCCAGCTGCATTAATGAATCGGCCAACGCGCGGGGAGAGGCGGTTTGCGTATTGGGCGCCAGGGTGGTTT
TTCTTTTCACCAGTGAGACGGGCAACAGCTGATTGCCCTTCACCGCCTGGCCCTGAGAGAGTTGCAGCAA
GCGGTCCACGCTGGTTTGCCCCAGCAGGCGAAAATCCTGTTTGATGGTGGTTAACGGCGGGATATAACAT
GAGCTATCTTCGGTATCGTCGTATCCCACTACCGAGATATCCGCACCAACGCGCAGCCCGGACTCGGTAA
TGGCGCGCATTGCGCCCAGCGCCATCTGATCGTTGGCAACCAGCATCGCAGTGGGAACGATGCCCTCATT
CAGCATTTGCATGGTTTGTTGAAAACCGGACATGGCACTCCAGTCGCCTTCCCGTTCCGCTATCGGCTGA
ATTTGATTGCGAGTGAGATATTTATGCCAGCCAGCCAGACGCAGACGCGCCGAGACAGAACTTAATGGGC
CCGCTAACAGCGCGATTTGCTGGTGACCCAATGCGACCAGATGCTCCACGCCCAGTCGCGTACCGTCCTC
ATGGGAGAAAATAATACTGTTGATGGGTGTCTGGTCAGAGACATCAAGAAATAACGCCGGAACATTAGTG
CAGGCAGCTTCCACAGCAATGGCATCCTGGTCATCCAGCGGATAGTTA
